>Addgene plasmid #122595 | pBT2dR3-proB | addgene full sequence | sequence record 238421 | Addgene NGS Result
AAGAGGACATCCGGTCAAATAAAACGAAAGGCTCAGTCGAAAGACTGGGCCTTTCGTTTTGCTGAGGAGA
CTTAGGGACTCTCACAGCTAACACCACGTCGTCCCTATCTGCTGCCCTAGGTCTATGAGTGGTTGCTGGA
TAACTTTACGGGCATGCATAAGGCTCGTAATATATATTCAGGGAGACCACAACGGTTTCCCTCTACAAAT
AATTTTGTTTAACTTTTACTAGAGTGGGACCCTACCTGCAGGTGCAGTACTACATCATCAGGCATGAACA
CGATTAACATCGCTAAGAACGACTTCTCTGACATCGAACTGGCTGCTATCCCGTTCAACACTCTGGCTGA
CCATTACGGTGAGCGTTTAGCTCGCGAACAGTTGGCCCTTGAGCATGAGTCTTACGAGATGGGTGAAGCA
CGCTTCCGCAAGATGTTTGAGCGTCAACTTAAAGCTGGTGAGGTTGCGGATAACGCTGCCGCCAAGCCTC
TCATCACTACCCTACTCCCTAAGATGATTGCACGCATCAACGACTGGTTTGAGGAAGTGAAAGCTAAGCG
CGGCAAGCGCCCGACAGCCTTCCAGTTCCTGCAAGAAATCAAGCCGGAAGCCGTAGCGTACATCACCATT
AAGACCACTCTGGCTTGCCTAACCAGTGCTGACAATACAACCGTTCAGGCTGTAGCAAGCGCAATCGGTC
GGGCCATTGAGGACGAGGCTCGCTTCGGTCGTATCCGTGACCTTAAAGCTAAGCACTTCAAGAAAAACGT
TGAGGAACAACTCAACAAGCGCGTAGGGCACGTCTACAAGAAAGCATTTATGCAAGTTGTCGAGGCTGAC
ATGCTCTCTAAGGGTCTACTCGGTGGCGAGGCGTGGTCTTCGTGGCATAAGGAAGACTCTATTCATGTAG
GAGTACGCTGCATCGAGATGCTCATTGAGTCAACCGGAATGGTTAGCTTACACCGCCAAAATGCTGGCGT
AGTAGGTCAAGACTCTGAGACTATCGAACTCGCACCTGAATACGCTGAGGCTATCGCAACCCGTGCAGGT
GCGCTGGCTGGCATCTCTCCGATGTTCCAACCTTGCGTAGTTCCTCCTAAGCCGTGGACTGGCATTACTG
GTGGTGGCTATTGGGCTAACGGTCGTCGTCCTCTGGCGCTGGTGCGTACTCACAGTAAGAAAGCACTGAT
GCGCTACGAAGACGTTTACATGCCTGAGGTGTACAAAGCGATTAACATTGCGCAAAACACCGCATGGAAA
ATCAACAAGAAAGTCCTAGCGGTCGCCAACGTAATCACCAAGTGGAAGCATTGTCCGGTCGAGGACATCC
CTGCGATTGAGCGTGAAGAACTCCCGATGAAACCGGAAGACATCGACATGAATCCTGAGGCTCTCACCGC
GTGGAAACGTGCTGCCGCTGCTGTGTACCGCAAGGACAAGGCTCGCAAGTCTCGCCGTATCAGCCTTGAG
TTCATGCTTGAGCAAGCCAATAAGTTTGCTAACCATAAGGCCATCTGGTTCCCTTACAACATGGACTGGC
GCGGTCGTGTTTACGCTGTGTCAATGTTCAACCCGCAAGGTAACGATATGACCAAAGGACTGCTTACGCT
GGCGAAAGGTAAACCAATCGGTAAGGAAGGTTACTACTGGCTGAAAATCCACGGTGCAAACTGTGCGGGT
GTCGATAAGGTTCCGTTCCCTGAGCGCATCAAGTTCATTGAGGAAAACCACGAGAACATCATGGCTTGCG
CTAAGTCTCCACTGGAGAACACTTGGTGGGCTGAGCAAGATTCTCCGTTCTGCTTCCTTGCGTTCTGCTT
TGAGTACGCTGGGGTACAGCACCACGGCCTGAGCTATAACTGCTCCCTTCCGCTGGCGTTTGACGGGTCT
TGCTCTGGCATCCAGCACTTCTCCGCGATGCTCCGAGATGAGGTAGGTGGTCGCGCGGTTAACTTGCTTC
CTAGTGAAACCGTTCAGGACATCTACGGGATTGTTGCTAAGAAAGTCAACGAGATTCTACAAGCAGACGC
AATCAATGGGACCGATAACGAAGTAGTTACCGTGACCGATGAGAACACTGGTGAAATCTCTGAGAAAGTC
AAGCTGGGCACTAAGGCACTGGCTGGTCAATGGCTGGCTTACGGTGTTACTCGCAGTGTGACTAAGCGTT
CAGTCATGACGCTGGCTTACGGGTCCAAAGAGTTCGGCTTCCGTCAACAAGTGCTGGAAGATACCATTCA
GCCAGCTATTGATTCCGGCAAGGGTCTGATGTTCACTCAGCCGAATCAGGCTGCTGGATACATGGCTAAG
CTGATTTGGGAATCTGTGAGCGTGACGGTGGTAGCTGCGGTTGAAGCAATGAACTGGCTTAAGTCTGCTG
CTAAGCTGCTGGCTGCTGAGGTCAAAGATAAGAAGACTGGAGAGATTCTTCGCAAGCGTTGCGCTGTGCA
TTGGGTAACTCCTGATGGTTTCCCTGTGTGGCAGGAATACAAGAAGCCTATTCAGACGCGCTTGAACCTG
ATGTTCCTCGGTCAGTTCCGCTTACAGCCTACCATTAACACCAACAAAGATAGCGAGATTGATGCACACA
AACAGGAGTCTGGTATCGCTCCTAACTTTGTACACAGCCAAGACGGTAGCCACCTTCGTAAGACTGTAGT
GTGGGCACACGAGAAGTACGGAATCGAATCTTTTGCACTGATTCACGACTCCTTCGGTACCATTCCGGCT
GACGCTGCGAACCTGTTCAAAGCAGTGCGCGAAACTATGGTTGACACATATGAGTCTTGTGATGTACTGG
CTGATTTCTACGACCAGTTCGCTGACCAGTTGCACGAGTCTCAATTGGACAAAATGCCAGCACTTCCGGC
TAAAGGTAACTTGAACCTCCGTGACATCTTAGAGTCCGACTTCGCGTTCGCCTGGACCAGGGCAGCAAAC
GACGAAAACTACAACTACGCTTTAGCAGCTTAATAAACTTAATTAACGGCACTCCTCAGCAAAGGCACTC
CTCAGCAAATATAATGACCCTCTTGATAACCCAAGAGGGCATTTTTTAATGCCCATGGCGTTTATTTGCC
GACTACCTTGGTGATCTCGCCTTTCACGTAGTGGACAAATTCTTCCAACTGATCTGCGCGCGAGGCCAAG
CGATCTTCTTCTTGTCCAAGATAAGCCTGTCTAGCTTCAAGTATGACGGGCTGATACTGGGCCGGCAGGC
GCTCCATTGCCCAGTCGGCAGCGACATCCTTCGGCGCGATTTTGCCGGTTACTGCGCTGTACCAAATGCG
GGACAACGTAAGCACTACATTTCGCTCATCGCCAGCCCAGTCGGGCGGCGAGTTCCATAGCGTTAAGGTT
TCATTTAGCGCCTCAAATAGATCCTGTTCAGGAACCGGATCAAAGAGTTCCTCCGCCGCTGGACCTACCA
AGGCAACGCTATGTTCTCTTGCTTTTGTCAGCAAGATAGCCAGATCAATGTCGATCGTGGCTGGCTCGAA
GATACCTGCAAGAATGTCATTGCGCTGCCATTCTCCAAATTGCAGTTCGCGCTTAGCTGGATAACGCCAC
GGAATGATGTCGTCGTGCACAACAATGGTGACTTCTACAGCGCGGAGAATCTCGCTCTCTCCAGGGGAAG
CCGAAGTTTCCAAAAGGTCGTTGATCAAAGCTCGCCGCGTTGTTTCATCAAGCCTTACGGTCACCGTAAC
CAGCAAATCAATATCACTGTGTGGCTTCAGGCCGCCATCCACTGCGGAGCCGTACAAATGTACGGCCAGC
AACGTCGGTTCGAGATGGCGCTCGATGACGCCAACTACCTCTGATAGTTGAGTCGATACTTCGGCGATCA
CCGCTTCCCTCATACTCTTCCTTTTTCAATATTATTGAAGCATTTATCAGGGTTATTGTCTCATGAGCGT
ATACATATTTGAATGTATTTAGAAAAATAGGCCAAATAGGGTTTGAGATCCTTTTTTTCTGCGCGTAATC
TGCTGCTTGCAAACAAAAAAACCACCGCTACCAGCGGTGGTTTGTTTGCCGGATCAAGAGCTACCACCTC
TTTTTCCGAAGGTAACTGGCTTCAGCAGAGCGCAGATACCAAATACTGTCCTTCTAGTGTAGCCGTAGTT
AGGCCACCACTTCAAGAACTCTGTAGCACCGCCTACATACCTCGCTCTGCTAATCCTGTTACCAGTGGCT
GCTGCCAGTGGCGATAAGTCGTGTCTTACCGGGTTGGACTCAAGACGATAGTTACCGGATAAGGCGCAGC
GGTCGGGCTGAACGGGGGGTTCGTGCACACAGCCCAGCTTGGAGCGAACGACCTACACCGAACTGAGATA
CCTACAGCGTGAGCTATGAGAAAGCGCCACGCTTCCCGAAGGGAGAAAGGCGGACAGGTATCCGGTAAGC
GGCAGGGTCGGAACAGGAGAGCGCACGAGGGAGCTTCCAGGGGGAAACGCCTGGTATCTTTATAGTCCTG
TCGGGTTTCGCCACCTCTGACTTGAGCGTCGATTTTTGTGATGCTCGTCAGGGGGGCGGAGCCTATGGAA
AAACGCCAGCAACGCGGCCTTTTTACGGTTCCTGGCCTTTTGCTGGCCTTTTGCTCACATGTTCTTTCCT
GCGTTATCCCCTGATTCTGTGGATAACCGTATTACCGCCTTTGAGTGAGCTGATACCGCTCGCCGCAGCC
GAACGACCGAGCGCAGCGAGTCAGTGAGCGAGGAAGCGGATGAGCGCCTGATGCGGTATTTTCTCCTTAC
GCATCTGTGCGGTATTTCACACCGCATATGGTGCACTCTCAGTACAATCTGCTCTGATGCCGCATAGTTA
AGCCAGTATACACTCCGCTATCGCTACGTGACTGGGTCATGGCTGCGCCCCGACACCCGCCAACACCCGC
TGACGCGCCCTGACGGGCTTGTCTGCTCCCGGCATCCGCTTACAGACAAGCTGTGACCGTCTCCGGGAGC
TGCATGTGTCAGAGGTTTTCACCGTCATCACCGAAACGCGCGAGGCAGCTGCGGTAAAGCTCATCAGCGT
GGTCGTGAAGCGATTCACAGATGTCTGCCTGTTCATCCGCGTCCAGCTCGTTGAGTTTCTCCAGAAGCGT
TAATGTCTGGCTTCTGATAAAGCGGGCCATGTTAAGGGCGGTTTTTTCCTGTTTGGTCACTGATGCCTCC
GTGTAAGGGGGATTTCTGTTCATGGGGGTAATGATACCGATGAAACGAGAGAGGATGCTCACGATACGGG
TTACTGATGATGAAC
Features (pLannotate 1.2.2; 10 found; start..end, strand, type, name):
     16..60      +  terminator     rrnB T1 terminator: transcription terminator T1 from the E. coli rrnB gene
     79..144     +  CDS            sspB (fragment): SSPB_ECOLI - Experimental evidence at protein level: Swiss-Prot protein existence level 1. Also stimulates degradation of the N-terminus of RseA (residues 1-108, alone or in complex with sigma-E) by ClpX-ClpP in a non-ssrA-mediated fashion. From Escherichia coli (strain K12).
    274..2922    +  CDS            RPOL_BPT7: Experimental evidence at protein level: Swiss-Prot protein existence level 1. Highly processive DNA-dependent RNA polymerase that catalyzes the transcription of class II and class III viral genes. Recognizes a specific promoter sequence and enters first into an 'abortive phase' where very short transcripts are synthesized and released before proceeding to the processive transcription of long RNA chains. Unwinds the double-stranded DNA to expose the coding strand for templating. Participates in the initiation of viral DNA replication presumably by making primers accessible to the DNA polymerase
   2935..2952    +  CDS            ssrA tag (LVA) (fragment): C-terminal peptide that mediates degradation in bacteria through the ClpXP and ClpAP proteases (McGinness et al., 2006) mutant LVA variant that confers accelerated degradation under some conditions (Andersen et al., 1998)
   3072..3863    -  CDS            SmR: aminoglycoside adenylyltransferase (Murphy, 1985); aadA; confers resistance to spectinomycin and streptomycin
   3864..3949    -  promoter       AmpR promoter (fragment): bla
   3963..4551    +  rep_origin     ori: high-copy-number ColE1/pMB1/pBR322/pUC origin of replication
   4737..4877    -  misc_feature   bom: basis of mobility region from pBR322
   4979..5170    -  CDS            rop: Rop protein, which maintains plasmids at low copy number; rop
   5211..2       +  CDS            mbeC (fragment) (across the origin): MBEC_ECOLX - Experimental evidence at protein level: Swiss-Prot protein existence level 1. Required for efficient mobilization of ColE1 plasmid and is thus essential to promote the specific transfer of the plasmid during conjugation. Probably functions by inducing DNA bending, helping the MbeA relaxase to melt the DNA around the nic site and cleave the phosphodiester bond. Binds specifically double-stranded DNA (dsDNA) containing the ColE1 oriT but does not recognize the inverted repeat (IR). From Escherichia coli.
