[The description below was written by a language model from this plasmid's Addgene catalogue record and pLannotate feature annotations shown in this document.]
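Description:
pBT2dR3-proB is a 5.3 kb bacterial accessory plasmid built on the pBT21 backbone for phage-assisted continuous evolution (PACE) of base editors in E. coli. It replicates from a ColE1/pMB1-type origin and also carries the pBR322-derived bom region, a rop gene and a fragment of mbeC. The catalogue lists it as high copy, although rop normally moderates copy number in this origin family. Selection is by spectinomycin through the aadA (SmR) adenylyltransferase gene, which is annotated as sitting behind a fragment of the bla (AmpR) promoter.

The payload is the T7 RNA polymerase coding sequence, placed downstream of an rrnB T1 terminator that insulates it from upstream transcription. A short fragment matching sspB is annotated before the polymerase ORF, and a partial ssrA-type (LVA) degradation tag lies just after it. ssrA tags direct proteins to the ClpXP/ClpAP proteases, which matches the stated purpose of expressing T7 RNA polymerase fused to a degron with a "GTCCA" target site. The record does not spell out the circuit logic. The likely design is that the polymerase is degraded until a base editor edits the target sequence linking it to the degron, which would uncouple the two and allow stable polymerase to accumulate. Active T7 RNA polymerase could then drive a T7-promoter-controlled gene elsewhere in the selection system, linking editing activity to phage propagation. No promoter for the polymerase is annotated in the feature table. The "proB" in the name may refer to a constitutive promoter of that name, but the record does not confirm this.
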