Addgene plasmid #122595: pBT2dR3-proB
Purpose: BE PACE selection, express T7 RNA polymerase with degron-GTCCA target
Depositing lab: David Liu. Depositing organization: Broad Institute. Publication: Continuous evolution of base editors with expanded target compatibility and improved activity. Thuronyi BW, Koblan LW, Levy JM, Yeh WH, Zheng C, Newby GA, Wilson C, Bhaumik M, Shubina-Oleinik O, Holt JR, Liu DR. Nat Biotechnol. 2019 Jul 22. pii: 10.1038/s41587-019-0193-0. doi: 10.1038/s41587-019-0193-0. PubMed 31332326.
Backbone
  Vector backbone: pBT21
  Vector type: Synthetic Biology
Growth in bacteria
  Bacterial resistance: Spectinomycin, 50 μg/mL
  Growth temperature: 37°C
  Growth strain: DH5alpha
  Copy number: High Copy
Gene/Insert
  Gene/Insert name: T7 RNA polymerase
  Cloning method: Restriction Enzyme; 5′ cloning site Unknown (unknown if destroyed); 3′ cloning site Unknown (unknown if destroyed)
Terms and licenses: Academic/Nonprofit Terms; Industry Terms: Not Available to Industry
Depositor comments: Please visit https://benchling.com/s/GBYnBWvd for additional information.
How to cite: pBT2dR3-proB was a gift from David Liu (Addgene plasmid # 122595 ; http://n2t.net/addgene:122595 ; RRID:Addgene_122595)
